Addgene plasmid #218894: pGGA-pTRE-B
Purpose: golden gate cloning
Depositing lab: Sven Eyckerman. Depositing organization: Vlaams Instituut voor Biotechnologie (VIB, vzw). Publication: Leveraging a self-cleaving peptide for tailored control in proximity labeling proteomics. Delhaye L, Moschonas GD, Fijalkowska D, Verhee A, De Sutter D, Van de Steene T, De Meyer M, Grzesik H, Van Moortel L, De Bosscher K, Jacobs T, Eyckerman S. Cell Rep Methods. 2024 Jul 15;4(7):100818. doi: 10.1016/j.crmeth.2024.100818. Epub 2024 Jul 9. PubMed 38986614.
Backbone
  Vector backbone: pUC19
  Vector type: Synthetic Biology
Growth in bacteria
  Bacterial resistance: Ampicillin, 100 μg/mL
  Growth temperature: 37°C
  Growth strain: DH5alpha
  Copy number: High Copy
Gene/Insert
  Gene/Insert name: TRE
  Species: Other
  Mutation: 580G>C
  Cloning method: Golden Gate
  Sequencing primers: 5′ Unknown
Terms and licenses: Academic/Nonprofit Terms; Industry Terms: Not Available to Industry
Depositor comments: Please visit https://doi.org/10.1101/2023.11.03.565112 for bioRxiv preprint.
How to cite: pGGA-pTRE-B was a gift from Sven Eyckerman (Addgene plasmid # 218894 ; http://n2t.net/addgene:218894 ; RRID:Addgene_218894)
