[The description below was written by a language model from this plasmid's Addgene catalogue record and pLannotate feature annotations shown in this document.]
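Description:
pGGA-pTRE-B is a small (about 3.1 kb) Golden Gate part plasmid built on a pUC19-type backbone and catalogued as a synthetic biology vector. It is maintained in E. coli through the high-copy ColE1/pUC origin and selected with ampicillin via the β-lactamase (AmpR) gene and its native promoter. Remnants of the cloning-vector lineage surround the insert site. These include the CAP binding site, lac promoter and lac operator, a lacZα fragment, and short fragments of lacI, rop and the bom region. SP6 and T7 phage promoters flank the insert, the T7 promoter pointing inward from the opposite strand, and they probably come from the parental cloning cassette rather than serving a role in the part itself.

The payload is a tetracycline-responsive promoter (TRE). The annotation shows an array of seven tet operator (tetO) repeats followed by a fragment matching the PTight-type promoter, in which the operators sit upstream of a minimal CMV promoter. Such a promoter has low basal activity in mammalian cells. It is switched on when a Tet transactivator (tTA or rtTA) binds the operators, which allows doxycycline-controlled expression of whatever is placed downstream. The record lists a 580G>C substitution without giving a reason for it. Single-base changes of this kind are often made to remove an internal Type IIS restriction site, but that is not confirmed here.

No coding sequence, reporter or mammalian selection marker is present. The plasmid therefore serves as a donor module, supplying the inducible promoter for Golden Gate assembly into larger expression constructs. The Type IIS enzyme, the overhangs and the meaning of the "B" designation are not specified in the record.
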