Features (pLannotate 1.2.2; 14 found; start..end, strand, type, name):
     85..106     +  protein_bind   CAP binding site: CAP binding activates transcription in the presence of cAMP. E. coli catabolite activator protein
    121..151     +  promoter       lac promoter: promoter for the E. coli lac operon
    159..175     +  protein_bind   lac operator: The lac repressor binds to the lac operator to inhibit transcription in E. coli. This inhibition can be relieved by adding lactose or isopropyl-β-D-thiogalactopyranoside (IPTG). lac repressor encoded by lacI
    189..207     +  promoter       SP6 promoter: promoter for bacteriophage SP6 RNA polymerase
    253..523     -  protein_bind   tetracycline response element: contains seven copies of the tetracycline operator tetO tetracycline repressor TetR
    537..577     +  promoter       tight TRE promoter (fragment): Tet-responsive promoter PTight, consisting of seven tet operator sequences followed by the minimal CMV promoter
    674..692     -  promoter       T7 promoter: promoter for bacteriophage T7 RNA polymerase
    694..846     +  CDS            lacZα (fragment): LacZα fragment of β-galactosidase; lacZ fragment
    852..951     -  misc_feature   bom (fragment): basis of mobility region from pBR322
   1053..1088    -  CDS            rop (fragment): Rop protein, which maintains plasmids at low copy number; rop
   1183..1287    +  promoter       AmpR promoter: bla
   1288..2148    +  CDS            AmpR: β-lactamase; bla; confers resistance to ampicillin, carbenicillin, and related antibiotics
   2319..2907    +  rep_origin     ori: high-copy-number ColE1/pMB1/pBR322/pUC origin of replication
   3090..72      +  CDS            lacI (fragment) (across the origin): lac repressor; lacI; The lac repressor binds to the lac operator to inhibit transcription in E. coli. This inhibition can be relieved by adding lactose or isopropyl-β-D-thiogalactopyranoside (IPTG).
>Addgene plasmid #218894 | pGGA-pTRE-B | addgene full sequence | sequence record 435059 | Addgene NGS Result
TCTCCCCGCGCGTTGGCCGATTCATTAATGCAGCTGGCACGACAGGTTTCCCGACTGGAAAGCGGGCAGT
GAGCGCAACGCAATTAATGTGAGTTAGCTCACTCATTAGGCACCCCAGGCTTTACACTTTATGCTTCCGG
CTCGTATGTTGTGTGGAATTGTGAGCGGATAACAATTTCACACGAGCTATTTAGGTGACACTATAGAAGT
GAAGCTTGGTCTCAACCTGGTACCGAGCTCGACTTTCACTTTTCTCTATCACTGATAGGGAGTGGTAAAC
TCGACTTTCACTTTTCTCTATCACTGATAGGGAGTGGTAAACTCGACTTTCACTTTTCTCTATCACTGAT
AGGGAGTGGTAAACTCGACTTTCACTTTTCTCTATCACTGATAGGGAGTGGTAAACTCGACTTTCACTTT
TCTCTATCACTGATAGGGAGTGGTAAACTCGACTTTCACTTTTCTCTATCACTGATAGGGAGTGGTAAAC
TCGACTTTCACTTTTCTCTATCACTGATAGGGAGTGGTAAACTCGACCTATATAAGCAGAGCTCGTTTAG
TGAACCGTCAGATCGCCTGCAGACGCCATCCACGCTGTTTTGACCTCCATAGAAGACACCGGGACCGATC
CAGCCTCCGCGGCCCCGAATTGAACATGAGACCGAATTCTCGCCCTATAGTGAGTCGTATTACCTGGCCG
TCGTTTTACAACGTCGTGACTGGGAAAACCCTGGCGTTACCCAACTTAATCGCCTTGCAGCACATCCCCC
TTTCGCCAGCTGGCGTAATAGCGAAGAGGCCCGCACCGATCGCCCTTCCCAACAGTTGCGCAGCCTGAAT
GGCGAATGGCGCCTGATGCGGTATTTTCTCCTTACGCATCTGTGCGGTATTTCACACCGCATATGGTGCA
CTCTCAGTACAATCTGCTCTGATGCCGCATAGTTAAGCCAGCCCCGACACCCGCCAACACCCGCTGACGC
GCCCTGACGGGCTTGTCTGCTCCCGGCATCCGCTTACAGACAAGCTGTGACCGTCTCCGGGAGCTGCATG
TGTCAGAGGTTTTCACCGTCATCACCGAAACGCGCGAGACGAAAGGGCCTCGTGATACGCCTATTTTTAT
AGGTTAATGTCATGATAATAATGGTTTCTTAGACGTCAGGTGGCACTTTTCGGGGAAATGTGCGCGGAAC
CCCTATTTGTTTATTTTTCTAAATACATTCAAATATGTATCCGCTCATGAGACAATAACCCTGATAAATG
CTTCAATAATATTGAAAAAGGAAGAGTATGAGTATTCAACATTTCCGTGTCGCCCTTATTCCCTTTTTTG
CGGCATTTTGCCTTCCTGTTTTTGCTCACCCAGAAACGCTGGTGAAAGTAAAAGATGCTGAAGATCAGTT
GGGTGCACGAGTGGGTTACATCGAACTGGATCTCAACAGCGGTAAGATCCTTGAGAGTTTTCGCCCCGAA
GAACGTTTTCCAATGATGAGCACTTTTAAAGTTCTGCTATGTGGCGCGGTATTATCCCGTATTGACGCCG
GGCAAGAGCAACTCGGTCGCCGCATACACTATTCTCAGAATGACTTGGTTGAGTACTCACCAGTCACAGA
AAAGCATCTTACGGATGGCATGACAGTAAGAGAATTATGCAGTGCTGCCATAACCATGAGTGATAACACT
GCGGCCAACTTACTTCTGACAACGATCGGAGGACCGAAGGAGCTAACCGCTTTTTTGCACAACATGGGGG
ATCATGTAACTCGCCTTGATCGTTGGGAACCGGAGCTGAATGAAGCCATACCAAACGACGAGCGTGACAC
CACGATGCCTGTAGCAATGGCAACAACGTTGCGCAAACTATTAACTGGCGAACTACTTACTCTAGCTTCC
CGGCAACAATTAATAGACTGGATGGAGGCGGATAAAGTTGCAGGACCACTTCTGCGCTCGGCCCTTCCGG
CTGGCTGGTTTATTGCTGATAAATCTGGAGCCGGTGAGCGTGGCTCTCGAGGTATCATTGCAGCACTGGG
GCCAGATGGTAAGCCCTCCCGTATCGTAGTTATCTACACGACGGGGAGTCAGGCAACTATGGATGAACGA
AATAGACAGATCGCTGAGATAGGTGCCTCACTGATTAAGCATTGGTAACTGTCAGACCAAGTTTACTCAT
ATATACTTTAGATTGATTTAAAACTTCATTTTTAATTTAAAAGGATCTAGGTGAAGATCCTTTTTGATAA
TCTCATGACCAAAATCCCTTAACGTGAGTTTTCGTTCCACTGAGCGTCAGACCCCGTAGAAAAGATCAAA
GGATCTTCTTGAGATCCTTTTTTTCTGCGCGTAATCTGCTGCTTGCAAACAAAAAAACCACCGCTACCAG
CGGTGGTTTGTTTGCCGGATCAAGAGCTACCAACTCTTTTTCCGAAGGTAACTGGCTTCAGCAGAGCGCA
GATACCAAATACTGTTCTTCTAGTGTAGCCGTAGTTAGGCCACCACTTCAAGAACTCTGTAGCACCGCCT
ACATACCTCGCTCTGCTAATCCTGTTACCAGTGGCTGCTGCCAGTGGCGATAAGTCGTGTCTTACCGGGT
TGGACTCAAGACGATAGTTACCGGATAAGGCGCAGCGGTCGGGCTGAACGGGGGGTTCGTGCACACAGCC
CAGCTTGGAGCGAACGACCTACACCGAACTGAGATACCTACAGCGTGAGCTATGAGAAAGCGCCACGCTT
CCCGAAGGGAGAAAGGCGGACAGGTATCCGGTAAGCGGCAGGGTCGGAACAGGAGAGCGCACGAGGGAGC
TTCCAGGGGGAAACGCCTGGTATCTTTATAGTCCTGTCGGGTTTCGCCACCTCTGACTTGAGCGTCGATT
TTTGTGATGCTCGTCAGGGGGGCGGAGCCTATGGAAAAACGCCAGCAACGCGGCCTTTTTACGGTTCCTG
GCCTTTTGCTGGCCTTTTGCTCACATGTTCTTTCCTGCGTTATCCCCTGATTCTGTGGATAACCGTATTA
CCGCCTTTGAGTGAGCTGATACCGCTCGCCGCAGCCGAACGACCGAGCGCAGCGAGTCAGTGAGCGAGGA
AGCGGAAGAGCGCCCAATACGCAAACCGCC
